>Addgene plasmid #60538 | pDONR223 PAK5 S573N | addgene partial sequence | sequence record 98863 | M13pUC-Fwd 5'-CCCAGTCACGACGTTGTAAAACG-3'
TGATTTTATTTTGACTGATAGTGACCTGTTCGTTGCAACAAATTGATGAGCAATGCTTTTTTATAATGCC
AACTTTGTACAAAAAAGTTGGCATGTTTGGGAAGAAAAAGAAAAAGATTGAAATATCTGGCCCGTCCAAC
TTTGAACACAGGGTTCATACTGGGTTTGATCCACAAGAGCAGAAGTTTACCGGCCTTCCCCAGCAGTGGC
ACAGCCTGTTAGCAGATACGGCCAACAGGCCAAAGCCTATGGTGGACCCTTCATGCATCACACCCATCCA
GCTGGCTCCTATGAAGACAATCGTTAGAGGAAACAAACCCTGCAAGGAAACCTCCATCAACGGCCTGCTA
GAGGATTTTGACAACATCTCGGTGACTCGCTCCAACTCCCTAAGGAAAGAAAGCCCACCCACCCCAGATC
AGGGAGCCTCCAGCCACGGTCCAGGCCACGCGGAAGAAAATGGCTTCATCACCTTCTCCCAGTATTCCAG
CGAATCCGATACTACTGCTGACTACACGACCGAAAAGTACAGGGAGAAGAGTCTCTATGGAGATGATCTG
GATCCGTATTATAGAGGCAGCCACGCAGCCAAGCAAAATGGGCACGTAATGAAAATGAAGCACGGGGAGG
CCTACTATTCTGAGGTGAAGCCTTTGAAATCCGATTTTGCCAGATTTTCTGCCGATTATCACTCACATTT
GGACTCACTGAGCAAACCAAGTGAATACAGTGACCTCAAGTGGGAGTATCAGAGAGCCTCGAGTAGCT
