>Addgene plasmid #60538 | pDONR223 PAK5 S573N | addgene partial sequence | sequence record 98866 | M13-Rev 5'-CAGGAAACAGCTATGACC-3'
CAGCTGGATGGCAATAATGATTTTATTTTGACTGATAGTGACCTGTTCGTTGCAACAAATTGATAAGCAA
TGCTTTCTTATAATGCCAACTTTGTACAAGAAAGTTGGTCAGTGATGCCTGTATTGTCTCATGAGGGGGA
CAATGCAAGACGGTGGACCTGCTAGTTTTAAGAATGGATGTCCGAGGAGTTCCTGGGCTGTTGCTCTCTG
AGAGGGCTCCCTCACCAACATCAAGTCTAGGAATCCCCGGAGCACTGAAGAAACCTTGTGTAGGTCCTTC
ACTCTTGGAGGTAAACTGTCCCGGATCCTCCGCATCGCCTGGAGGGGAGGCTCATTGAAGTAGGGGGGCT
CGCCATCAATCATTTCTATCACCATGATCCCGAGGGACCAGATGTCCACCTCTGTCCCATAAGGTAGCCT
AGAAATCACCTCAGGGGCCATCCAGTAGGGAGTGCCAACCAATGATTTCCTCTTCGGCACCTCTTTGGAA
ACTTGAGCACAGAAACCAAAATCAGACAACTTTATCCGGCCATCGCTTGTCAGGAGGATGTTGTCACTTT
TTATGTCCCTGTGAATCACTCCTTGGTTATGAAGGTAGGAGAGAGCTCTCAGAACTGACAGGCAGACAGT
AGCTATCTGTTCTTCATTCATTCTGGTGTGAGTCACAATGTCTGTCAAGGCACCACCTTCTAGAAACTCC
ATGACCACCCAGAGCTCATCGCCGACAAGGTAGCTGCTGTACATGTCAACCACATTGTCATGGTGGTAAT
CCCGCATGATCACGACCTCATTG
