[The description below was written by a language model from this plasmid's Addgene catalogue record.]
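Description:
pDONR223 PAK5 S573N is a Gateway entry-type clone built in the Invitrogen pDONR223 donor backbone (about 5 kb without insert). It carries the human PAK5 coding sequence, also known as PAK7, as an insert of roughly 2.2 kb. It is a bacterial cloning plasmid, not an expression vector. It is maintained at high copy in standard E. coli cloning strains such as DH5alpha and selected with spectinomycin. The record lists no promoter driving the insert in mammalian or other cells and no epitope tags or reporters. No feature table is provided, so the exact attachment sites, the origin of replication and the presence or absence of a stop codon cannot be confirmed from the available information. M13 forward and reverse primer sites are listed for sequencing across the insert.

The insert encodes PAK5, a p21-activated serine/threonine kinase, with a single amino-acid substitution, S573N. Because the gene was introduced by Gateway recombination, the open reading frame in such a clone is normally flanked by recombination sites. These allow it to be moved in a single recombination reaction into compatible destination vectors, which then supply the promoter, tags and selection markers needed for a given host or delivery system. The plasmid therefore serves as a sequence-verifiable source of the mutant ORF for making expression constructs. The associated study used a targeted genetic dependency screen to identify actionable mutations in FGFR4, MAP3K9 and PAK5 in lung cancer. This suggests the clone is meant for functional characterisation of this PAK5 variant, although the record does not state the effect of the mutation on kinase activity.
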