Addgene plasmid #60538: pDONR223 PAK5 S573N
Purpose: Donor vector for human Pak5 S573N mutant
Depositing lab: John Brognard. Depositing organization: Cancer Research UK Manchester Institute (CRUK-MI). Publication: Targeted genetic dependency screen facilitates identification of actionable mutations in FGFR4, MAP3K9, and PAK5 in lung cancer. Fawdar S, Trotter EW, Li Y, Stephenson NL, Hanke F, Marusiak AA, Edwards ZC, Ientile S, Waszkowycz B, Miller CJ, Brognard J. Proc Natl Acad Sci U S A. 2013 Jul 23;110(30):12426-31. doi: 10.1073/pnas.1305207110. Epub 2013 Jul 8. PubMed 23836671.
Backbone
  Vector backbone: pDONR223
  Backbone manufacturer: Invitrogen
  Backbone size w/o insert (bp): 5005
  Vector type: Gateway Donor vector
Growth in bacteria
  Bacterial resistance: Spectinomycin, 50 μg/mL
  Growth temperature: 37°C
  Growth strain: DH5alpha
  Copy number: High Copy
Gene/Insert
  Gene/Insert name: Pak5 (alt name: Pak7)
  Species: H. sapiens (human)
  Insert size (bp): 2160
  Mutation: S573N
  Entrez Gene: PAK5 (a.k.a. PAK7)
  Cloning method: Gateway Cloning
  Sequencing primers: 5′ M13pUC-fwd; 3′ M13R
Terms and licenses: Academic/Nonprofit Terms; Industry Terms: Not Available to Industry
How to cite: pDONR223 PAK5 S573N was a gift from John Brognard (Addgene plasmid # 60538 ; http://n2t.net/addgene:60538 ; RRID:Addgene_60538)
